>Addgene plasmid #146406 | pRSFDuetG-DmDCP1_328-366 (MCSII)-WT_G | depositor full sequence | sequence record 288851 | Full Sequence
GGGGAATTGTGAGCGGATAACAATTCCCCTGTAGAAATAATTTTGTTTAACTTTAATAAGGAGATATACC
ATGGGCAGCAGCCATCACCATCATCACCACAGCGCGGGTCTGGAAGTTCTGTTCCAGGGGCCCCAGGATC
CGAATTCGAGCTCGGCGCGCCTGCAGGTCGACAAGCTTGCGGCCGCATAATGCTTAAGTCGAACAGAAAG
TAATCGTATTGTACACGGCCGCATAATCGAAATTAATACGACTCACTATAGGGGAATTGTGAGCGGATAA
CAATTCCCCATCTTAGTATATTAGTTAAGTATAAGAAGGAGATATACATAATATGTCCCCTATACTAGGT
TATTGGAAAATTAAGGGCCTTGTGCAACCCACTCGACTTCTTTTGGAATATCTTGAAGAAAAATATGAAG
AGCATTTGTATGAGCGCGATGAAGGTGATAAATGGCGAAACAAAAAGTTTGAATTGGGTTTGGAGTTTCC
CAATCTTCCTTATTATATTGATGGTGATGTTAAATTAACACAGTCTATGGCCATCATACGTTATATAGCT
GACAAGCACAACATGTTGGGTGGTTGTCCAAAAGAGCGTGCAGAGATTTCAATGCTTGAAGGAGCGGTTT
TGGATATTAGATACGGTGTTTCGAGAATTGCATATAGTAAAGACTTTGAAACTCTCAAAGTTGATTTTCT
TAGCAAGCTACCTGAAATGCTGAAAATGTTCGAAGATCGTTTATGTCATAAAACATATTTAAATGGTGAT
CATGTAACCCATCCTGACTTCATGTTGTATGACGCTCTTGATGTTGTTTTATACATGGACCCAATGTGCC
TGGATGCGTTCCCAAAATTAGTTTGTTTTAAAAAACGTATTGAAGCTATCCCACAAATTGATAAGTACTT
GAAATCCAGCAAGTATATAGCATGGCCTTTGCAGGGCTGGCAAGCCACGTTTGGTGGTGGCGACCATCCT
CCAAAATCGGATCTGGAAGTTCTGTTCCAGGGGCCCCAGCCACAGCAGCCACTGCTGAACTCGACGCAGT
TCGTCCAGGCCTTCACGTACCTTATCCAGAACGATAAGGAGTTTGCCAACAAGCTGCACAAGGCCTACCT
GAACGGCTGTTCCAATCTACTGCTGGACTAGGGTACCCTCGAGTCTGGTAAAGAAACCGCTGCTGCGAAA
TTTGAACGCCAGCACATGGACTCGTCTACTAGCGCAGCTTAATTAACCTAGGCTGCTGCCACCGCTGAGC
AATAACTAGCATAACCCCTTGGGGCCTCTAAACGGGTCTTGAGGGGTTTTTTGCTGAAACCTCAGGCATT
TGAGAAGCACACGGTCACACTGCTTCCGGTAGTCAATAAACCGGTAAACCAGCAATAGACATAAGCGGCT
ATTTAACGACCCTGCCCTGAACCGACGACAAGCTGACGACCGGGTCTCCGCAAGTGGCACTTTTCGGGGA
AATGTGCGCGGAACCCCTATTTGTTTATTTTTCTAAATACATTCAAATATGTATCCGCTCATGAATTAAT
TCTTAGAAAAACTCATCGAGCATCAAATGAAACTGCAATTTATTCATATCAGGATTATCAATACCATATT
TTTGAAAAAGCCGTTTCTGTAATGAAGGAGAAAACTCACCGAGGCAGTTCCATAGGATGGCAAGATCCTG
GTATCGGTCTGCGATTCCGACTCGTCCAACATCAATACAACCTATTAATTTCCCCTCGTCAAAAATAAGG
TTATCAAGTGAGAAATCACCATGAGTGACGACTGAATCCGGTGAGAATGGCAAAAGTTTATGCATTTCTT
TCCAGACTTGTTCAACAGGCCAGCCATTACGCTCGTCATCAAAATCACTCGCATCAACCAAACCGTTATT
CATTCGTGATTGCGCCTGAGCGAGACGAAATACGCGGTCGCTGTTAAAAGGACAATTACAAACAGGAATC
GAATGCAACCGGCGCAGGAACACTGCCAGCGCATCAACAATATTTTCACCTGAATCAGGATATTCTTCTA
ATACCTGGAATGCTGTTTTCCCGGGGATCGCAGTGGTGAGTAACCATGCATCATCAGGAGTACGGATAAA
ATGCTTGATGGTCGGAAGAGGCATAAATTCCGTCAGCCAGTTTAGTCTGACCATCTCATCTGTAACATCA
TTGGCAACGCTACCTTTGCCATGTTTCAGAAACAACTCTGGCGCATCGGGCTTCCCATACAATCGATAGA
TTGTCGCACCTGATTGCCCGACATTATCGCGAGCCCATTTATACCCATATAAATCAGCATCCATGTTGGA
ATTTAATCGCGGCCTAGAGCAAGACGTTTCCCGTTGAATATGGCTCATACTCTTCCTTTTTCAATATTAT
TGAAGCATTTATCAGGGTTATTGTCTCATGAGCGGATACATATTTGAATGTATTTAGAAAAATAAACAAA
TAGGCATGCAGCGCTCTTCCGCTTCCTCGCTCACTGACTCGCTACGCTCGGTCGTTCGACTGCGGCGAGC
GGTGTCAGCTCACTCAAAAGCGGTAATACGGTTATCCACAGAATCAGGGGATAAAGCCGGAAAGAACATG
TGAGCAAAAAGCAAAGCACCGGAAGAAGCCAACGCCGCAGGCGTTTTTCCATAGGCTCCGCCCCCCTGAC
GAGCATCACAAAAATCGACGCTCAAGCCAGAGGTGGCGAAACCCGACAGGACTATAAAGATACCAGGCGT
TTCCCCCTGGAAGCTCCCTCGTGCGCTCTCCTGTTCCGACCCTGCCGCTTACCGGATACCTGTCCGCCTT
TCTCCCTTCGGGAAGCGTGGCGCTTTCTCATAGCTCACGCTGTTGGTATCTCAGTTCGGTGTAGGTCGTT
CGCTCCAAGCTGGGCTGTGTGCACGAACCCCCCGTTCAGCCCGACCGCTGCGCCTTATCCGGTAACTATC
GTCTTGAGTCCAACCCGGTAAGACACGACTTATCGCCACTGGCAGCAGCCATTGGTAACTGATTTAGAGG
ACTTTGTCTTGAAGTTATGCACCTGTTAAGGCTAAACTGAAAGAACAGATTTTGGTGAGTGCGGTCCTCC
AACCCACTTACCTTGGTTCAAAGAGTTGGTAGCTCAGCGAACCTTGAGAAAACCACCGTTGGTAGCGGTG
GTTTTTCTTTATTTATGAGATGATGAATCAATCGGTCTATCAAGTCAACGAACAGCTATTCCGTTACTCT
AGATTTCAGTGCAATTTATCTCTTCAAATGTAGCACCTGAAGTCAGCCCCATACGATATAAGTTGTAATT
CTCATGTTAGTCATGCCCCGCGCCCACCGGAAGGAGCTGACTGGGTTGAAGGCTCTCAAGGGCATCGGTC
GAGATCCCGGTGCCTAATGAGTGAGCTAACTTACATTAATTGCGTTGCGCTCACTGCCCGCTTTCCAGTC
GGGAAACCTGTCGTGCCAGCTGCATTAATGAATCGGCCAACGCGCGGGGAGAGGCGGTTTGCGTATTGGG
CGCCAGGGTGGTTTTTCTTTTCACCAGTGAGACGGGCAACAGCTGATTGCCCTTCACCGCCTGGCCCTGA
GAGAGTTGCAGCAAGCGGTCCACGCTGGTTTGCCCCAGCAGGCGAAAATCCTGTTTGATGGTGGTTAACG
GCGGGATATAACATGAGCTGTCTTCGGTATCGTCGTATCCCACTACCGAGATGTCCGCACCAACGCGCAG
CCCGGACTCGGTAATGGCGCGCATTGCGCCCAGCGCCATCTGATCGTTGGCAACCAGCATCGCAGTGGGA
ACGATGCCCTCATTCAGCATTTGCATGGTTTGTTGAAAACCGGACATGGCACTCCAGTCGCCTTCCCGTT
CCGCTATCGGCTGAATTTGATTGCGAGTGAGATATTTATGCCAGCCAGCCAGACGCAGACGCGCCGAGAC
AGAACTTAATGGGCCCGCTAACAGCGCGATTTGCTGGTGACCCAATGCGACCAGATGCTCCACGCCCAGT
CGCGTACCGTCTTCATGGGAGAAAATAATACTGTTGATGGGTGTCTGGTCAGAGACATCAAGAAATAACG
CCGGAACATTAGTGCAGGCAGCTTCCACAGCAATGGCATCCTGGTCATCCAGCGGATAGTTAATGATCAG
CCCACTGACGCGTTGCGCGAGAAGATTGTGCACCGCCGCTTTACAGGCTTCGACGCCGCTTCGTTCTACC
ATCGACACCACCACGCTGGCACCCAGTTGATCGGCGCGAGATTTAATCGCCGCGACAATTTGCGACGGCG
CGTGCAGGGCCAGACTGGAGGTGGCAACGCCAATCAGCAACGACTGTTTGCCCGCCAGTTGTTGTGCCAC
GCGGTTGGGAATGTAATTCAGCTCCGCCATCGCCGCTTCCACTTTTTCCCGCGTTTTCGCAGAAACGTGG
CTGGCCTGGTTCACCACGCGGGAAACGGTCTGATAAGAGACACCGGCATACTCTGCGACATCGTATAACG
TTACTGGTTTCACATTCACCACCCTGAATTGACTCTCTTCCGGGCGCTATCATGCCATACCGCGAAAGGT
TTTGCGCCATTCGATGGTGTCCGGGATCTCGACGCTCTCCCTTATGCGACTCCTGCATTAGGAAATTAAT
ACGACTCACTATA
Features (pLannotate 1.2.2; 18 found; start..end, strand, type, name):
      3..27      +  protein_bind   lac operator: The lac repressor binds to the lac operator to inhibit transcription in E. coli. This inhibition can be relieved by adding lactose or isopropyl-β-D-thiogalactopyranoside (IPTG). lac repressor encoded by lacI
     42..64      +  RBS            RBS: efficient ribosome binding site from bacteriophage T7 gene 10 (Olins and Rangwala, 1989)
    244..262     +  promoter       T7 promoter: promoter for bacteriophage T7 RNA polymerase
    263..287     +  protein_bind   lac operator: The lac repressor binds to the lac operator to inhibit transcription in E. coli. This inhibition can be relieved by adding lactose or isopropyl-β-D-thiogalactopyranoside (IPTG). lac repressor encoded by lacI
    333..986     +  CDS            GST26_SCHJA: Experimental evidence at protein level: Swiss-Prot protein existence level 1. GST isoenzymes appear to play a central role in the parasite detoxification system. Other functions are also suspected including a role in increasing the solubility of haematin in the parasite gut. From Schistosoma japonicum (Blood fluke).
   1170..1211    +  CDS            S-Tag (fragment): affinity and epitope tag derived from pancreatic ribonuclease A
   1241..1258    +  CDS            SET1 (fragment): solubility-enhancement tag derived from T7 phage gene 10B
   1266..1313    +  terminator     T7 terminator: transcription terminator for bacteriophage T7 RNA polymerase
   1477..1534    +  promoter       AmpR promoter (fragment): bla
   1543..2358    -  CDS            KanR: aminoglycoside phosphotransferase; aph(3')-Ia; confers resistance to kanamycin in bacteria or G418 (Geneticin®) in eukaryotes
   2359..2450    -  promoter       AmpR promoter: bla
   2466..3215    -  rep_origin     RSF ori: Plasmids containing the RSF 1030 origin of replication can be propagated in E. coli cells that contain additional plasmids with compatible origins.
   3298..3362    -  CDS            TcR (fragment): tetracycline efflux protein; tet; confers resistance to tetracycline
   3377..3398    -  protein_bind   CAP binding site: CAP binding activates transcription in the presence of cAMP. E. coli catabolite activator protein
   3411..4493    -  CDS            lacI: lac repressor; lacI; The lac repressor binds to the lac operator to inhibit transcription in E. coli. This inhibition can be relieved by adding lactose or isopropyl-β-D-thiogalactopyranoside (IPTG).
   4494..4571    -  promoter       lacI promoter: lacI
   4579..4614    -  CDS            TcR (fragment): tetracycline efflux protein; tet; confers resistance to tetracycline
   4617..2       +  promoter       T7 promoter (across the origin): promoter for bacteriophage T7 RNA polymerase
