[The description below was written by a language model from this plasmid's Addgene catalogue record and pLannotate feature annotations shown in this document.]
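Description:
pRSFDuetG-DmDCP1_328-366 (MCSII)-WT_G is a 4,633 nt bacterial expression plasmid for producing a short fragment, residues 328–366, of the Drosophila melanogaster mRNA decapping factor DCP1 in E. coli. The catalogue lists the backbone as unknown, but the name and the annotated features point to an RSFDuet-type two-cassette vector. It replicates from the RSF 1030 origin, which is compatible with other common origins and so allows co-maintenance with additional plasmids for co-expression. Selection is by kanamycin through an aminoglycoside phosphotransferase gene, and the record lists it as low copy.

The feature table shows two T7 promoter/lac operator units. The first, spanning the sequence origin, is followed by a T7 gene 10 ribosome binding site but no annotated coding sequence, suggesting that the first cloning site is empty. The second T7 promoter/lac operator drives a Schistosoma japonicum glutathione S-transferase coding sequence, which probably accounts for the "G" in the vector name. The DCP1 fragment itself is not annotated. An unannotated gap lies between GST and a downstream S-tag fragment, ahead of the T7 terminator, and this fits the "MCSII" placement in the name, so the product would probably be a GST fusion. The record does not state the reading frame, any linker or protease site, or whether the S-tag is translated. A plasmid-borne lacI gene with its own promoter supplies repressor, so expression is IPTG-inducible in hosts that provide T7 RNA polymerase. The short TcR, SET1 and extra AmpR promoter fragments are most likely backbone remnants or annotation matches of no functional significance.

The associated publication concerns DCP1 trimerization and the assembly of decapping complexes, so the plasmid probably served to produce recombinant protein for that work. The deposited sequence may be theoretical rather than verified.
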