Addgene plasmid #146406: pRSFDuetG-DmDCP1_328-366 (MCSII)-WT_G
Purpose: Bacterial Expression of DmDCP1_328-366
Depositing lab: Elisa Izaurralde. Depositing organization: Max Planck Institute for Developmental Biology. Publication: DCP1 forms asymmetric trimers to assemble into active mRNA decapping complexes in metazoa. Tritschler F, Braun JE, Motz C, Igreja C, Haas G, Truffault V, Izaurralde E, Weichenrieder O. Proc Natl Acad Sci U S A. 2009 Dec 22. 106(51):21591-6. 10.1073/pnas.0909871106 PubMed 19966221.
Backbone
  Vector backbone: Unknown
  Vector type: Bacterial Expression
Growth in bacteria
  Bacterial resistance: Kanamycin, 50 μg/mL
  Growth temperature: 37°C
  Growth strain: DH5alpha
  Copy number: Low Copy
Gene/Insert
  Gene/Insert name: DmDCP1_328-366
  Species: D. melanogaster (fly)
  Entrez Gene: Dcp1 (a.k.a. anon-WO0118547.163, CG11183, Dcp-1, DCP1, Dcp1p, dDcp1, dDCP1, Dmel\CG11183)
  Cloning method: Unknown
Terms and licenses: Academic/Nonprofit Terms; Industry Terms: Not Available to Industry
Depositor comments: Plasmids from this collection were made available to the research community and donated after the lab closed. Please note that the sequence provided by the depositing laboratory may be theoretical/predicted or based on Sanger sequencing results. There may be discrepancies between sequencing results obtained by Addgene and the depositor sequence. If an Addgene verified sequence is not available, please contact before placing your order to request that our lab fully sequence the plasmid.
How to cite: pRSFDuetG-DmDCP1_328-366 (MCSII)-WT_G was a gift from Elisa Izaurralde (Addgene plasmid # 146406 ; http://n2t.net/addgene:146406 ; RRID:Addgene_146406)
